Addgene plasmid #141280: pDONR223 SARS-CoV-2 ORF9B
Purpose: Gateway-compatible Entry vector, with insert of ORF9B gene's CDS from SARS-CoV-2 isolate Wuhan-Hu-1
Depositing lab: Fritz Roth. Depositing organization: Sinai Health System. Publication: A Comprehensive, Flexible Collection of SARS-CoV-2 Coding Regions. Kim DK, Knapp JJ, Kuang D, Chawla A, Cassonnet P, Lee H, Sheykhkarimli D, Samavarchi-Tehrani P, Abdouni H, Rayhan A, Li R, Pogoutse O, Coyaud E, van der Werf S, Demeret C, Gingras AC, Taipale M, Raught B, Jacob Y, Roth FP. G3 (Bethesda). 2020 Aug 6. pii: g3.120.401554. doi: 10.1534/g3.120.401554. PubMed 32763951.
Backbone
  Vector backbone: pDONR223
  Backbone manufacturer: Rual et al, Genome Res. 14:2128-2135, 2004.
  Backbone size w/o insert (bp): 5005
  Vector type: Gateway-compatible Entry vector
Growth in bacteria
  Bacterial resistance: Spectinomycin, 50 μg/mL
  Growth temperature: 37°C
  Growth strain: DH5alpha
  Copy number: Unknown
Gene/Insert
  Gene/Insert name: ORF9B (alt name: Gene ID 43740575)
  Species: SARS-CoV-2 isolate Wuhan-Hu-1
  Insert size (bp): 294
  Mutation: Many synonymous changes due to codon optimization
  Entrez Gene: N (a.k.a. GU280_gp10)
  Cloning method: Gateway Cloning
  Sequencing primers: 5′ M13F; 3′ M13R
Resource information
  A portion of this plasmid was derived from a plasmid made by: Synthesized from GenScript
Terms and licenses: Academic/Nonprofit Terms; Industry Terms
How to cite: pDONR223 SARS-CoV-2 ORF9B was a gift from Fritz Roth (Addgene plasmid # 141280 ; http://n2t.net/addgene:141280 ; RRID:Addgene_141280)
