[The description below was written by a language model from this plasmid's Addgene catalogue record and pLannotate feature annotations shown in this document.]
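Description:
pDONR223 SARS-CoV-2 ORF9B is a Gateway-compatible entry clone built on the pDONR223 backbone and carrying the coding sequence of ORF9B from SARS-CoV-2 isolate Wuhan-Hu-1. The insert is listed as 294 bp, was obtained by gene synthesis, and differs from the viral sequence by many synonymous changes introduced for codon optimization. ORF9B is an accessory protein encoded in an alternative reading frame within the N gene, which is why the record links it to the N gene entry. The annotation describes it as an antagonist of host innate immunity that targets the mitochondrial adapter MAVS. The plasmid is maintained in E. coli through a high-copy ColE1/pUC-type origin and selected with spectinomycin via the aadA (SmR) aminoglycoside adenylyltransferase gene, which sits downstream of fragments of a class 1 integron Pc promoter and a gentamicin resistance gene.

In the sequenced record of about 3.1 kb, the ORF is flanked by two attL-type recombination sites. The annotation tool labels the upstream one attL3 and the downstream one attL2. These sites allow the insert to be transferred by an LR Clonase reaction into Gateway destination vectors. As an entry clone, it has no promoter positioned to express the ORF. The annotated T7 promoter lies outside the att-flanked region and points back toward it on the opposite strand. rrnB T1 and T2 terminators bracket the cassette region to insulate it from read-through transcription, and short lacZα and lacI fragments are backbone remnants. The annotated CDS spans 291 bp against the listed 294 bp, but the record does not state explicitly whether a stop codon is present. The clone belongs to a collection of SARS-CoV-2 coding regions intended for flexible transfer into expression vectors for downstream functional and interaction studies.
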