Features (pLannotate 1.2.2; 12 found; start..end, strand, type, name):
    118..161     +  terminator     rrnB T1 terminator: Escherichia coli rrnB; transcription terminator T1 from the E. coli rrnB gene
    208..244     -  CDS            lacZα (fragment): LacZα fragment of β-galactosidase; lacZ fragment
    261..356     +  protein_bind   attL3: mutant version of attL; recombination site for the Gateway® LR reaction LR Clonase™
    359..649     +  CDS            ORF9B_SARS2: Experimental evidence at protein level: Swiss-Prot protein existence level 1. Plays a role in the inhibition of host innate immune response by targeting the mitochondrial-associated adapter MAVS. Mechanistically, usurps the E3 ligase ITCH to trigger the degradation of MAVS, TRAF3, and TRAF6. In addition, causes mitochondrial elongation by triggering ubiquitination and proteasomal degradation of dynamin- like protein 1/DNM1L. From Severe acute respiratory syndrome coronavirus 2 (2019-nCoV) (SARS-CoV-2).
    654..753     -  protein_bind   attL2: mutant version of attL; recombination site for the Gateway® LR reaction LR Clonase™
    771..789     -  promoter       T7 promoter: promoter for bacteriophage T7 RNA polymerase
    979..1002    +  promoter       Pc promoter (fragment): intI1 (promoter lies within the coding sequence); class 1 integron promoter
   1178..1234    +  CDS            GmR (fragment): gentamycin acetyltransferase; aacC1; confers resistance to gentamycin
   1241..2032    +  CDS            SmR: aminoglycoside adenylyltransferase (Murphy, 1985); aadA; confers resistance to spectinomycin and streptomycin
   2125..2713    +  rep_origin     ori: high-copy-number ColE1/pMB1/pBR322/pUC origin of replication
   2896..2988    +  CDS            lacI (fragment): lac repressor; lacI; The lac repressor binds to the lac operator to inhibit transcription in E. coli. This inhibition can be relieved by adding lactose or isopropyl-β-D-thiogalactopyranoside (IPTG).
   3043..3070    -  terminator     rrnB T2 terminator: transcription terminator T2 from the E. coli rrnB gene
>Addgene plasmid #141280 | pDONR223 SARS-CoV-2 ORF9B | addgene full sequence | sequence record 288108 | Addgene NGS Result
CTGGCAGTTTATGGCGGGCGTCCTGCCCGCCACCCTCCGGGCCGTTGCTTCACAACGTTCAAATCCGCTC
CCGGCGGATTTGTCCTACTCAGGAGAGCGTTCACCGACAAACAACAGATAAAACGAAAGGCCCAGTCTTC
CGACTGAGCCTTTCGTTTTATTTGATGCCTGGCAGTTCCCTACTCTCGCGTTAACGCTAGCATGGATGTT
TTCCCAGTCACGACGTTGTAAAACGACGGCCAGTCTTAAGCTCGGGCCCCAAATAATGATTTTATTTTGA
CTGATAGTGACCTGTTCGTTGCAACAAATTGATGAGCAATGCTTTTTTATAATGCCAACTTTGTACAAAA
AAGTTGGCATGGACCCAAAGATCTCTGAAATGCACCCCGCTCTGAGACTGGTGGACCCTCAGATCCAGCT
GGCCGTGACCCGCATGGAAAACGCTGTGGGCAGGGACCAGAACAACGTGGGACCCAAGGTGTACCCTATC
ATCCTGAGACTGGGCAGCCCTCTGTCCCTGAACATGGCCCGTAAGACCCTGAACAGCCTGGAGGACAAGG
CCTTCCAGCTGACCCCAATCGCTGTGCAGATGACCAAGCTGGCCACCACCGAGGAACTGCCCGACGAATT
CGTGGTGGTGACCGTGAAGTAATACCCAACTTTCTTGTACAAAGTTGGCATTATAAGAAAGCATTGCTTA
TCAATTTGTTGCAACGAACAGGTCACTATCAGTCAAAATAAAATCATTATTTGCCATCCAGCTGATATCC
CCTATAGTGAGTCGTATTACATGGTCATAGCTGTTTCCTGGCAGCTCTGGCCCGTGTCTCAAAATCTCTG
ATGTTACATTGCACAAGATAAAAATATATCATCATGCCTCCTCTAGACCAGCCAGGACAGAAATGCCTCG
ACTTCGCTGCTACCCAAGGTTGCCGGGTGACGCACACCGTGGAAACGGATGAAGGCACGAACCCAGTGGA
CATAAGCCTGTTCGGTTCGTAAGCTGTAATGCAAGTAGCGTATGCGCTCACGCAACTGGTCCAGAACCTT
GACCGAACGCAGCGGTGGTAACGGCGCAGTGGCGGTTTTCATGGCTTGTTATGACTGTTTTTTTGGGGTA
CAGTCTATGCCTCGGGCATCCAAGCAGCAAGCGCGTTACGCCGTGGGTCGATGTTTGATGTTATGGAGCA
GCAACGATGTTACGCAGCAGGGCAGTCGCCCTAAAACAAAGTTAAACATTATGAGGGAAGCGGTGATCGC
CGAAGTATCGACTCAACTATCAGAGGTAGTTGGCGTCATCGAGCGCCATCTCGAACCGACGTTGCTGGCC
GTACATTTGTACGGCTCCGCAGTGGATGGCGGCCTGAAGCCACACAGTGATATTGATTTGCTGGTTACGG
TGACCGTAAGGCTTGATGAAACAACGCGGCGAGCTTTGATCAACGACCTTTTGGAAACTTCGGCTTCCCC
TGGAGAGAGCGAGATTCTCCGCGCTGTAGAAGTCACCATTGTTGTGCACGACGACATCATTCCGTGGCGT
TATCCAGCTAAGCGCGAACTGCAATTTGGAGAATGGCAGCGCAATGACATTCTTGCAGGTATCTTCGAGC
CAGCCACGATCGACATTGATCTGGCTATCTTGCTGACAAAAGCAAGAGAACATAGCGTTGCCTTGGTAGG
TCCAGCGGCGGAGGAACTCTTTGATCCGGTTCCTGAACAGGATCTATTTGAGGCGCTAAATGAAACCTTA
ACGCTATGGAACTCGCCGCCCGACTGGGCTGGCGATGAGCGAAATGTAGTGCTTACGTTGTCCCGCATTT
GGTACAGCGCAGTAACCGGCAAAATCGCGCCGAAGGATGTCGCTGCCGACTGGGCAATGGAGCGCCTGCC
GGCCCAGTATCAGCCCGTCATACTTGAAGCTAGACAGGCTTATCTTGGACAAGAAGAAGATCGCTTGGCC
TCGCGCGCAGATCAGTTGGAAGAATTTGTCCACTACGTGAAAGGCGAGATCACCAAGGTAGTCGGCAAAT
AACCCTCGAGCCACCCATGACCAAAATCCCTTAACGTGAGTTACGCGTCGTTCCACTGAGCGTCAGACCC
CGTAGAAAAGATCAAAGGATCTTCTTGAGATCCTTTTTTTCTGCGCGTAATCTGCTGCTTGCAAACAAAA
AAACCACCGCTACCAGCGGTGGTTTGTTTGCCGGATCAAGAGCTACCAACTCTTTTTCCGAAGGTAACTG
GCTTCAGCAGAGCGCAGATACCAAATACTGTTCTTCTAGTGTAGCCGTAGTTAGGCCACCACTTCAAGAA
CTCTGTAGCACCGCCTACATACCTCGCTCTGCTAATCCTGTTACCAGTGGCTGCTGCCAGTGGCGATAAG
TCGTGTCTTACCGGGTTGGACTCAAGACGATAGTTACCGGATAAGGCGCAGCGGTCGGGCTGAACGGGGG
GTTCGTGCACACAGCCCAGCTTGGAGCGAACGACCTACACCGAACTGAGATACCTACAGCGTGAGCTATG
AGAAAGCGCCACGCTTCCCGAAGGGAGAAAGGCGGACAGGTATCCGGTAAGCGGCAGGGTCGGAACAGGA
GAGCGCACGAGGGAGCTTCCAGGGGGAAACGCCTGGTATCTTTATAGTCCTGTCGGGTTTCGCCACCTCT
GACTTGAGCGTCGATTTTTGTGATGCTCGTCAGGGGGGCGGAGCCTATGGAAAAACGCCAGCAACGCGGC
CTTTTTACGGTTCCTGGCCTTTTGCTGGCCTTTTGCTCACATGTTCTTTCCTGCGTTATCCCCTGATTCT
GTGGATAACCGTATTACCGCCTTTGAGTGAGCTGATACCGCTCGCCGCAGCCGAACGACCGAGCGCAGCG
AGTCAGTGAGCGAGGAAGCGGAAGAGCGCCCAATACGCAAACCGCCTCTCCCCGCGCGTTGGCCGATTCA
TTAATGCAGCTGGCACGACAGGTTTCCCGACTGGAAAGCGGGCAGTGAGCGCAACGCAATTAATACGCGT
ACCGCTAGCCAGGAAGAGTTTGTAGAAACGCAAAAAGGCCATCCGTCAGGATGGCCTTCTGCTTAGTTTG
ATGC
