>Addgene plasmid #141280 | pDONR223 SARS-CoV-2 ORF9B | depositor partial sequence | sequence record 275561 | Insersted CDS with stop codon
ATGGACCCAAAGATCTCTGAAATGCACCCCGCTCTGAGACTGGTGGACCCTCAGATCCAGCTGGCCGTGA
CCCGCATGGAAAACGCTGTGGGCAGGGACCAGAACAACGTGGGACCCAAGGTGTACCCTATCATCCTGAG
ACTGGGCAGCCCTCTGTCCCTGAACATGGCCCGTAAGACCCTGAACAGCCTGGAGGACAAGGCCTTCCAG
CTGACCCCAATCGCTGTGCAGATGACCAAGCTGGCCACCACCGAGGAACTGCCCGACGAATTCGTGGTGG
TGACCGTGAAGTAA
