>Addgene plasmid #141280 | pDONR223 SARS-CoV-2 ORF9B | addgene partial sequence | sequence record 276448 | M13-F20 5'-TGTAAAACGACGGCCAGT-3'
TGATTTTATTTTGACTGATAGTGACCTGTTCGTTGCAACAAATTGATGAGCAATGCTTTTTTATAATGCC
AACTTTGTACAAAAAAGTTGGCATGGACCCAAAGATCTCTGAAATGCACCCCGCTCTGAGACTGGTGGAC
CCTCAGATCCAGCTGGCCGTGACCCGCATGGAAAACGCTGTGGGCAGGGACCAGAACAACGTGGGACCCA
AGGTGTACCCTATCATCCTGAGACTGGGCAGCCCTCTGTCCCTGAACATGGCCCGTAAGACCCTGAACAG
CCTGGAGGACAAGGCCTTCCAGCTGACCCCAATCGCTGTGCAGATGACCAAGCTGGCCACCACCGAGGAA
CTGCCCGACGAATTCGTGGTGGTGACCGTGAAGTAATACCCAACTTTCTTGTACAAAGTTGGCATTATAA
GAAAGCATTGCTTATCAATTTGTTGCAACGAACAGGTCACTATCAGTCAAAATAAAATCATTATTTGCCA
TCCAGCTGATATCCCCTATAGTGAGTCGTATTACATGGTCATAGCTGTTTCCTGGCAGCTCTGGCCCGTG
TCTCAAAATCTCTGATGTTACATTGCACAAGATAAAAATATATCATCATGCCTCCTCTAGACCAGCCAGG
ACAGAAATGCCTCGACTTCGCTGCTACCCAAGGTTGCCGGGTGACGCACACCGTGGAAACGGATGAAGGC
ACGAACCCAGTGGACATAAGCCTGTTCGGTTCGTAAGCTGTAATGCAAGTAGCGTATGCGCTCACGCAAC
TGGTCCAGAACCTTGACCGAACGCAGCGGTGGTAACGGCGCA
