>Addgene plasmid #141280 | pDONR223 SARS-CoV-2 ORF9B | addgene partial sequence | sequence record 276449 | M13-Rev 5'-CAGGAAACAGCTATGACC-3'
TAATGATTTTATTTTGACTGATAGTGACCTGTTCGTTGCAACAAATTGATAAGCAATGCTTTCTTATAAT
GCCAACTTTGTACAAGAAAGTTGGGTATTACTTCACGGTCACCACCACGAATTCGTCGGGCAGTTCCTCG
GTGGTGGCCAGCTTGGTCATCTGCACAGCGATTGGGGTCAGCTGGAAGGCCTTGTCCTCCAGGCTGTTCA
GGGTCTTACGGGCCATGTTCAGGGACAGAGGGCTGCCCAGTCTCAGGATGATAGGGTACACCTTGGGTCC
CACGTTGTTCTGGTCCCTGCCCACAGCGTTTTCCATGCGGGTCACGGCCAGCTGGATCTGAGGGTCCACC
AGTCTCAGAGCGGGGTGCATTTCAGAGATCTTTGGGTCCATGCCAACTTTTTTGTACAAAGTTGGCATTA
TAAAAAAGCATTGCTCATCAATTTGTTGCAACGAACAGGTCACTATCAGTCAAAATAAAATCATTATTTG
GGGCCCGAGCTTAAGACTGGCCGTCGTTTTACAACGTCGTGACTGGGAAAACATCCATGCTAGCGTTAAC
GCGAGAGTAGGGAACTGCCAGGCATCAAATAAAACGAAAGGCTCAGTCGGAAGACTGGGCCTTTCGTTTT
ATCTGTTGTTTG
